Addgene plasmid #122552: pAd5-B2
Purpose: Block 2 for AdenoBuilder genome assembly
Depositing lab: Fred Bunz. Depositing organization: Johns Hopkins University and School of Medicine. Publication: Seamless assembly of recombinant adenoviral genomes from high-copy plasmids. Miciak JJ, Hirshberg J, Bunz F. PLoS One. 2018 Jun 27;13(6):e0199563. doi: 10.1371/journal.pone.0199563. eCollection 2018. PubMed 29949649.
Backbone
  Vector backbone: pJet1.2
  Backbone manufacturer: ThermoFisher Scientific
  Backbone size w/o insert (bp): 2988
  Total vector size (bp): 10133
  Vector type: Synthetic Biology
Growth in bacteria
  Bacterial resistance: Ampicillin, 100 μg/mL
  Growth temperature: 37°C
  Growth strain: DH5alpha
  Copy number: High Copy
Gene/Insert
  Gene/Insert name: Adenovirus 5 genomic region 3737-10881
  Species: Synthetic
  Insert size (bp): 7145
Terms and licenses: Academic/Nonprofit Terms; Industry Terms: Not Available to Industry
How to cite: pAd5-B2 was a gift from Fred Bunz (Addgene plasmid # 122552 ; http://n2t.net/addgene:122552 ; RRID:Addgene_122552)
