[The description below was written by a language model from this plasmid's Addgene catalogue record and pLannotate feature annotations shown in this document.]
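Description:
pAd5-B2 is a high-copy bacterial cloning plasmid that carries one segment ("Block 2") of the human adenovirus 5 genome for the AdenoBuilder system, in which recombinant adenoviral genomes are assembled seamlessly from a set of plasmid-borne genomic blocks. The backbone is pJet1.2, a small positive-selection cloning vector. The feature table shows its high-copy ColE1/pUC-type origin, the β-lactamase gene with its own promoter for ampicillin selection, a T7 promoter next to the cloning site, and a lac UV5 promoter with a CAP binding site upstream of a fragment of the eco47IR restriction endonuclease gene. In pJet1.2 this lethal gene is disrupted by insertion of cloned DNA, which is consistent with only a fragment being annotated here. The whole plasmid is about 10.1 kb, of which roughly 7.1 kb is insert.

The insert corresponds to Ad5 genomic coordinates 3737–10881. Annotated within it are part of the protein IX coding sequence (a minor capsid-stabilising protein), the IVa2 packaging ATPase and major late promoter activator, the viral DNA polymerase, the preterminal protein that primes genome replication, and a VA RNA. The strands of these annotations suggest the block sits in reverse orientation relative to the plasmid numbering. There is no transgene, reporter or mammalian expression cassette. The plasmid serves simply as a stable, easily propagated source of this native viral region. It is meant to be combined with the other AdenoBuilder blocks to reconstitute a full-length adenoviral genome. The record does not state how the block is released from the backbone or joined to its neighbours.
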