Features (pLannotate 1.2.2; 13 found; start..end, strand, type, name):
    305..323     +  promoter       T7 promoter: promoter for bacteriophage T7 RNA polymerase
    482..638     -  ncRNA          VA: Accession: RF00102 - VA RNA
    671..2674    +  CDS            PTP: TERM_ADE05 - Experimental evidence at protein level: Swiss-Prot protein existence level 1. Protein covalently bound to the viral DNA that acts as a primer for viral genomic replication by DNA strand displacement. Assembles on the viral origin of replication in an initiation complex with viral polymerase, DBP, host NFIA and host POU2F1/OCT1. During initiation, the polymerase covalently couples the first dCTP with Ser- 580 of pTP. The terminal protein stimulates the template activity over 20 fold compared to protein-free templates. Neo-synthesized viral genomes are linked to two preterminal prot
   2893..6060    +  CDS            POL: DPOL_ADE05 - Experimental evidence at protein level: Swiss-Prot protein existence level 1. Eukaryotic-type DNA polymerase involved in viral genomic replication. DNA synthesis is protein primed, and acts in a strand displacement replication. Assembles in complex with viral pTP, DBP, host NFIA and host POU2F1/OCT1 on viral origin of replication. The polymerase covalently transfers dCMP onto pTP, thereby initiating complementary strand synthesis. From Human adenovirus C serotype 5 (HAdV-5) (Human adenovirus 5).
   5916..7145    +  CDS            IVa2 (fragment): PKG1_ADEM1 - Protein inferred from homology: Swiss-Prot protein existence level 3. Component of the packaging machinery which encapsidates the viral DNA into preformed capsids and transcriptional activator of the viral major late promoter (MLP). Binds, along with packaging proteins 2 and 3, to the specific packaging sequence on the left end of viral genomic DNA and displays ATPase activity thereby providing the power stroke of the packaging machinery. The activity of packaging protein IVa2 is stimulated by protein 33K which acts as a terminase. May be the protein that pumps DNA into the capsid
   7232..7528    -  CDS            IX (fragment): CAP9_ADE02 - Experimental evidence at protein level: Swiss-Prot protein existence level 1. Structural component of the virion that forms triskelion structures consisting of three molecules that stabilize three hexon trimers at the center of each icosahedral facet and fixes the peripentonal hexons (By similarity). Dispensable for assembly. During virus entry, recruits the anterograde motor kinesin-1 to the capsid docked at the nuclear pore complex thereby subjecting the docked capsid to a pulling force (PubMed:21925109). The resulting tension leads to capsid disruption, dispersion of capsid fra
   7532..7912    -  CDS            eco47IR (fragment): T2E7_ECOLX - Protein predicted: Swiss-Prot protein existence level 4. Recognizes the double-stranded sequence GGWCC and cleaves after G-1. From Escherichia coli.
   7965..7995    -  promoter       lac UV5 promoter: E. coli lac promoter with an "up" mutation
   8010..8031    -  protein_bind   CAP binding site: CAP binding activates transcription in the presence of cAMP. E. coli catabolite activator protein
   8056..8139    -  CDS            lacI (fragment): lac repressor; lacI; The lac repressor binds to the lac operator to inhibit transcription in E. coli. This inhibition can be relieved by adding lactose or isopropyl-β-D-thiogalactopyranoside (IPTG).
   8322..8910    -  rep_origin     ori: high-copy-number ColE1/pMB1/pBR322/pUC origin of replication
   9081..9941    -  CDS            AmpR: β-lactamase; bla; confers resistance to ampicillin, carbenicillin, and related antibiotics
   9942..10046   -  promoter       AmpR promoter: bla
>Addgene plasmid #122552 | pAd5-B2 | depositor full sequence | sequence record 233840 | Adenovirus 5  3737-10881
GCCCCTGCAGCCGAATTATATTATTTTTGCCAAATAATTTTTAACAAAAGCTCTGAAGTCTTCTTCATTT
AAATTCTTAGATGATACTTCATCTGGAAAATTGTCCCAATTAGTAGCATCACGCTGTGAGTAAGTTCTAA
ACCATTTTTTTATTGTTGTATTATCTCTAATCTTACTACTCGATGAGTTTTCGGTATTATCTCTATTTTT
AACTTGGAGCAGGTTCCATTCATTGTTTTTTTCATCATAGTGAATAAAATCAACTGCTTTAACACTTGTG
CCTGAACACCATATCCATCCGGCGTAATACGACTCACTATAGGGAGAGCGGCCGCCAGATCTTCCGGATG
GCTCGAGTTTTTCAGCAAGATGTTCGAACGAGCCACTTAATGCTTTCGCTTTCCAGCCTAACCGCTTACG
CTGCGCGCGGCCAGTGGCCAAAAAAGCTAGCGCAGCAGCCGCCGCGCCTGGAAGGAAGCCAAAAGGAGCA
CTCCCCCGTTGTCTGACGTCGCACACCTGGGTTCGACACGCGGGCGGTAACCGCATGGATCACGGCGGAC
GGCCGGATACGGGGCTCGAACCCCGGTCGTCCGCCATGATACCCTTGCGAATTTATCCACCAGACCACGG
AAGAGTGCCCGCTTACAGGCTCTCCTTTTGCACGGTCTAGAGCGTCAACGATTGCGCGCGCCTGACCGGC
CAGAGCGTCCCGACCATGGAGCACTTTTTGCCGCTGCGCAACATCTGGAACCGCGTCCGCGACTTTCCGC
GCGCCTCCACCACCGCCGCCGGCATCACCTGGATGTCCAGGTACATCTACGGATATCATCGCCTTATGTT
GGAAGATCTCGCCCCCGGAGCCCCGGCCACCCTACGCTGGCCCCTCTACCGCCAGCCGCCGCCGCACTTT
TTGGTGGGATACCAGTACCTGGTGCGGACTTGCAACGACTACGTATTTGACTCGAGGGCTTACTCGCGTC
TCAGGTACACCGAGCTCTCGCAGCCGGGTCACCAGACCGTTAACTGGTCCGTTATGGCCAACTGCACTTA
CACCATCAACACGGGCGCATACCACCGCTTTGTGGACATGGATGACTTCCAGTCTACCCTCACGCAGGTG
CAGCAGGCCATATTAGCCGAGCGCGTTGTCGCCGACCTAGCCCTGCTTCAGCCGATGAGGGGCTTCGGGG
TCACACGCATGGGAGGAAGAGGGCGCCACCTACGGCCAAACTCCGCCGCCGCCGCAGCGATAGATGCAAG
AGATGCAGGACAAGAGGAAGGAGAAGAAGAAGTGCCGGTAGAAAGGCTCATGCAAGACTACTACAAAGAC
CTGCGCCGATGTCAAAACGAAGCCTGGGGCATGGCCGACCGCCTGCGCATTCAGCAGGCCGGACCCAAGG
ACATGGTGCTTCTGTCGACCATCCGCCGTCTCAAGACCGCCTACTTTAATTACATCATCAGCAGCACCTC
CGCCAGAAACAACCCCGACCGCCGCCCGCTGCCGCCCGCCACGGTGCTCAGCCTACCTTGCGACTGTGAC
TGGTTAGACGCCTTTCTCGAGAGGTTTTCCGATCCGGTCGATGCGGACTCGCTCAGGTCCCTCGGCGGCG
GAGTACCTACACAACAATTGTTGAGATGCATCGTTAGCGCCGTATCCCTGCCGCATGGCAGCCCCCCGCC
AACCCATAACCGGGACATGACGGGCGGCGTCTTCCAACTGCGCCCCCGCGAGAACGGCCGCGCCGTCACC
GAGACCATGCGCCGTCGCCGCGGGGAGATGATCGAGCGCTTTGTCGACCGCCTCCCGGTGCGCCGTCGTC
GCCGCCGTGTCCCCCCTCCCCCACCGCCGCCAGAAGAAGAAGAAGGGGAGGCCCTTATGGAAGAGGAGAT
TGAAGAAGAAGAAGAGGCCCCTGTAGCCTTTGAGCGCGAGGTGCGCGACACTGTCGCCGAGCTCATCCGT
CTTCTGGAGGAGGAGTTAACCGTGTCGGCGCGCAACTCCCAGTTTTTCAACTTCGCCGTGGACTTCTACG
AGGCCATGGAGCGCCTTGAGGCCTTGGGGGATATCAACGAATCCACGTTGCGACGCTGGGTTATGTACTT
CTTCGTGGCAGAACACACCGCCACCACCCTCAACTACCTCTTTCAGCGCCTGCGAAACTACGCCGTCTTC
GCCCGGCACGTGGAGCTCAATCTCGCGCAGGTGGTCATGCGCGCCCGCGATGCCGAAGGGGGCGTGGTCT
ACAGCCGCGTCTGGAACGAGGGAGGCCTCAACGCCTTCTCGCAGCTCATGGCCCGCATTTCCAACGACCT
CGCCGCCACCGTGGAGCGAGCCGGACGCGGAGATCTCCAGGAGGAAGAGATCGAGCAGTTCATGGCCGAG
ATCGCCTATCAAGACAACTCAGGAGACGTGCAGGAGATTTTGCGCCAGGCCGCCGTCAACGACACCGAAA
TTGATTCTGTCGAACTCTCTTTCAGGTTCAAGCTCACCGGGCCCGTCGTCTTCACGCAGAGGCGCCAGAT
TCAGGAGATCAACCGCCGCGTCGTCGCGTTCGCCAGCAACCTACGCGCGCAGCACCAGCTCCTGCCCGCG
CGCGGCGCCGACGTGCCCCTGCCCCCTCTCCCGGCGGGTCCGGAGCCCCCCCTACCTCCGGGGGCTCGCC
CGCGTCACCGCTTTTAGATGCATCATCCAAGGACACCCCCGCGGCCCACCGCCCGCCGCGCGGTACCGTA
GTCGCGCCGCGGGGATGCGGCCTCTTGCAAGCCATCGACGCCGCCACCAACCAGCCCCTGGAAATTAGGT
ATCACCTGGATCTAGCCCGCGCCCTGACCCGTCTATGCGAGGTAAACCTGCAGGAGCTCCCGCCTGACCT
GACGCCGCGGGAGCTCCAGACCATGGACAGCTCCCATCTGCGCGATGTTGTCATCAAGCTCCGACCGCCG
CGCGCGGACATCTGGACTTTGGGCTCGCGCGGCGTGGTGGTCCGATCCACCGTAACTCCCCTCGAGCAGC
CAGACGGTCAAGGACAAGCAGCCGAAGTAGAAGACCACCAGCCAAACCCGCCAGGCGAGGGGCTCAAATT
CCCACTCTGCTTCCTTGTGCGCGGTCGTCAGGTCAACCTCGTGCAGGATGTACAGCCCGTGCACCGCTGC
CAGTACTGCGCACGTTTTTACAAAAGCCAGCACGAGTGTTCGGCCCGTCGCAGGGACTTCTACTTTCACC
ACATCAATAGCCACTCCTCCAATTGGTGGCGGGAGATCCAGTTCTTCCCGATCGGCTCGCATCCTCGCAC
CGAGCGTCTCTTTGTCACCTACGATGTAGAGACCTATACTTGGATGGGGGCCTTTGGGAAGCAGCTCGTG
CCCTTCATGCTGGTCATGAAGTTCGGCGGAGATGAGCCTCTAGTGACTGCCGCGCGAGACCTAGCCGCGA
ACCTTGGATGGGACCGCTGGGAACAAGACCCGCTTACCTTCTACTGCATCACCCCAGAAAAAATGGCCAT
AGGTCGCCAGTTTAGGACCTTTCGCGACCACCTGCAAATGCTAATGGCCCGTGACCTGTGGAGCTCATTC
GTCGCTTCCAACCCTCATCTTGCAGACTGGGCCCTTTCAGAGCACGGGCTCAGCTCCCCTGAAGAGCTCA
CCTACGAGGAACTTAAAAAATTGCCTTCCATCAAGGGCATCCCGCGCTTCTTGGAACTTTACATTGTGGG
CCACAACATCAACGGCTTTGACGAGATCGTGCTCGCCGCCCAGGTAATTAACAACCGTTCCGAGGTGCCG
GGACCCTTCCGCATCACACGCAACTTTATGCCTCGCGCGGGAAAGATACTCTTCAACGATGTCACCTTCG
CCCTGCCAAATCCGCGTTCCAAAAAGCGCACGGACTTTTTGCTCTGGGAGCAGGGCGGATGCGACGACAC
TGACTTCAAATACCAGTACCTCAAAGTCATGGTCAGGGACACCTTTGCGCTCACCCACACCTCGCTCCGG
AAGGCCGCGCAGGCATACGCGCTACCCGTAGAAAAGGGATGCTGCGCCTACCAGGCCGTCAACCAGTTCT
ACATGCTAGGCTCTTACCGTTCGGAGGCCGACGGGTTTCCGATCCAAGAGTACTGGAAAGACCGCGAAGA
GTTTGTCCTCAACCGCGAGCTGTGGAAAAAAAAGGGACAGGATAAGTATGACATCATCAAGGAAACCCTG
GACTACTGCGCCCTAGACGTGCAGGTCACCGCCGAGCTGGTCAACAAGCTGCGCGACTCCTACGCCTCCT
TCGTGCGTGACGCGGTAGGTCTCACAGACGCCAGCTTCAACGTCTTCCAGCGTCCAACCATATCATCCAA
CTCACATGCCATCTTCAGGCAGATAGTCTTCCGAGCAGAGCAGCCCGCCCGTAGCAACCTCGGTCCCGAC
CTCCTCGCTCCCTCGCACGAACTATACGATTACGTGCGCGCCAGCATCCGCGGTGGAAGATGCTACCCTA
CATATCTTGGAATACTCAGAGAGCCCCTCTACGTTTACGACATTTGCGGCATGTACGCCTCCGCGCTCAC
CCACCCCATGCCATGGGGTCCCCCACTCAACCCATACGAGCGCGCGCTTGCCGCCCGCGCATGGCAGCAG
GCGCTAGACTTGCAAGGATGCAAGATAGACTACTTCGACGCGCGCCTGCTGCCCGGGGTCTTTACCGTGG
ACGCAGACCCCCCGGACGAGACGCAGCTAGACCCCCTACCGCCATTCTGCTCGCGCAAGGGCGGCCGCCT
CTGCTGGACCAACGAGCGCCTACGCGGAGAGGTAGCCACCAGCGTTGACCTTGTCACCCTGCACAACCGC
GGTTGGCGCGTGCACCTGGTGCCCGACGAGCGCACCACCGTCTTTCCCGAATGGCGGTGCGTTGCGCGCG
AATACGTGCAGCTAAACATCGCGGCCAAGGAGCGCGCCGATCGCGACAAAAACCAAACCCTGCGCTCCAT
CGCCAAGTTGCTGTCCAACGCCCTCTACGGGTCGTTTGCCACCAAGCTTGACAACAAAAAGATTGTCTTT
TCTGACCAGATGGATGCGGCCACCCTCAAAGGCATCACCGCGGGCCAGGTGAATATCAAATCCTCCTCGT
TTTTGGAAACTGACAATCTTAGCGCAGAAGTCATGCCCGCTTTTCAGAGGGAGTACTCACCCCAACAGCT
GGCCCTCGCAGACAGCGATGCGGAAGAGAGTGAGGACGAACGCGCCCCCACCCCCTTTTATAGCCCCCCT
TCAGGAACACCCGGTCACGTGGCCTACACCTACAAACCAATCACCTTCCTTGATGCCGAAGAGGGCGACA
TGTGTCTTCACACCCTGGAGCGAGTGGACCCCCTAGTGGACAACGACCGCTACCCCTCCCACTTAGCCTC
CTTCGTGCTGGCCTGGACGCGAGCCTTTGTCTCAGAGTGGTCCGAGTTTCTATACGAGGAGGACCGCGGA
ACACCGCTCGAGGACAGGCCTCTCAAGTCTGTATACGGGGACACGGACAGCCTTTTCGTCACCGAGCGTG
GACACCGGCTCATGGAAACCAGAGGTAAGAAACGCATCAAAAAGCATGGGGGAAACCTGGTTTTTGACCC
CGAACGGCCAGAGCTCACCTGGCTCGTGGAATGCGAGACCGTCTGCGGGGCCTGCGGCGCGGATGCCTAC
TCCCCGGAATCGGTATTTCTCGCGCCCAAGCTCTACGCCCTCAAAAGTCTGCACTGCCCCTCGTGCGGCG
CCTCCTCCAAGGGCAAGCTGCGCGCCAAGGGCCACGCCGCGGAGGGGCTGGACTATGACACCATGGTCAA
ATGCTACCTGGCCGACGCGCAGGGCGAAGACCGGCAGCGCTTCAGCACCAGCAGGACCAGCCTCAAGCGC
ACCCTGGCCAGCGCGCAGCCCGGAGCGCACCCCTTCACCGTGACCCAGACTACGCTGACGAGGACCCTGC
GCCCGTGGAAAGACATGACCCTGGCCCGTCTGGACGAGCACCGACTACTGCCGTACAGCGAAAGCCGCCC
CAACCCGCGAAACGAGGAGATATGCTGGATCGAGATGCCGTAGAGCAGGTGACCGAGCTGTGGGACCGCC
TGGAACTGCTTGGTCAAACGCTCAAAAGCATGCCTACGGCGGACGGTCTCAAACCGTTGAAAAACTTTGC
TTCCTTGCAAGAACTGCTATCGCTGGGCGGCGAGCGCCTTCTGGCGGATTTGGTCAGGGAAAACATGCGA
GTCAGGGACATGCTTAACGAAGTGGCCCCCCTGCTCAGGGATGACGGCAGCTGCAGCTCTCTTAACTACC
AGTTGCAGCCGGTAATAGGTGTGATTTACGGGCCCACCGGCTGCGGTAAGTCGCAGCTGCTCAGGAACCT
GCTTTCTTCCCAGCTGATCTCCCCTACCCCGGAAACCGTTTTCTTCATCGCCCCGCAGGTAGACATGATC
CCCCCATCTGAACTCAAAGCGTGGGAAATGCAAATCTGTGAGGGTAACTACGCCCCTGGGCCGGATGGAA
CCATTATACCGCAGTCTGGCACCCTCCGCCCGCGCTTTGTAAAAATGGCCTATGACGATCTCATCCTGGA
ACACAACTATGACGTTAGTGATCCCAGAAATATCTTCGCCCAGGCCGCCGCCCGTGGGCCCATTGCCATC
ATTATGGACGAATGCATGGAAAATCTTGGAGGTCACAAGGGCGTCTCCAAGTTCTTCCACGCATTTCCTT
CTAAGCTACATGACAAATTTCCCAAGTGCACCGGATACACTGTGCTGGTGGTTCTGCACAACATGAATCC
CCGGAGGGATATGGCTGGGAACATAGCCAACCTAAAAATACAGTCCAAGATGCATCTCATATCCCCACGT
ATGCACCCATCCCAGCTTAACCGCTTTGTAAACACTTACACCAAGGGCCTGCCCCTGGCAATCAGCTTGC
TACTGAAAGACATTTTTAGGCACCACGCCCAGCGCTCCTGCTACGACTGGATCATCTACAACACCACCCC
GCAGCATGAAGCTCTGCAGTGGTGCTACCTCCACCCCAGAGACGGGCTTATGCCCATGTATCTGAACATC
CAGAGTCACCTTTACCACGTCCTGGAAAAAATACACAGGACCCTCAACGACCGAGACCGCTGGTCCCGGG
CCTACCGCGCGCGCAAAACCCCTAAATAAAGACAGCAAGACACTTGCTTGATCCAAATCCAAACAGAGTC
TGGTTTTTTATTTATGTTTTAAACCGCATTGGGAGGGGAGGAAGCCTTCAGGGCAGAAACCTGCTGGCGC
AGATCCAACAGCTGCTGAGAAACGACATTAAGTTCCCGGGTCAAAGAATCCAATTGTGCCAAAAGAGCCG
TCAACTTGTCATCGCGGGCGGATGAACGGGAAGCTGCACTGCTTGCAAGCGGGCTCAGGAAAGCAAAGTC
AGTCACAATCCCGCGGGCGGTGGCTGCAGCGGCTGAAGCGGCGGCGGAGGCTGCAGTCTCCAACGGCGTT
CCAGACACGGTCTCGTAGGTCAAGGTAGTAGAGTTCGAAGATCTTTCTAGAAGATCTCCTACAATATTCT
CAGCTGCCATGGAAAATCGATGTTCTTCTTTTATTCTCTCAAGATTTTCAGGCTGTATATTAAAACTTAT
ATTAAGAACTATGCTAACCACCTCATCAGGAACCGTTGTAGGTGGCGTGGGTTTTCTTGGCAATCGACTC
TCATGAAAACTACGAGCTAAATATTCAATATGTTCCTCTTGACCAACTTTATTCTGCATTTTTTTTGAAC
GAGGTTTAGAGCAAGCTTCAGGAAACTGAGACAGGAATTTTATTAAAAATTTAAATTTTGAAGAAAGTTC
AGGGTTAATAGCATCCATTTTTTGCTTTGCAAGTTCCTCAGCATTCTTAACAAAAGACGTCTCTTTTGAC
ATGTTTAAAGTTTAAACCTCCTGTGTGAAATTATTATCCGCTCATAATTCCACACATTATACGAGCCGGA
AGCATAAAGTGTAAAGCCTGGGGTGCCTAATGAGTGAGCTAACTCACATTAATTGCGTTGCGCTCACTGC
CAATTGCTTTCCAGTCGGGAAACCTGTCGTGCCAGCTGCATTAATGAATCGGCCAACGCGCGGGGAGAGG
CGGTTTGCGTATTGGGCGCTCTTCCGCTTCCTCGCTCACTGACTCGCTGCGCTCGGTCGTTCGGCTGCGG
CGAGCGGTATCAGCTCACTCAAAGGCGGTAATACGGTTATCCACAGAATCAGGGGATAACGCAGGAAAGA
ACATGTGAGCAAAAGGCCAGCAAAAGGCCAGGAACCGTAAAAAGGCCGCGTTGCTGGCGTTTTTCCATAG
GCTCCGCCCCCCTGACGAGCATCACAAAAATCGACGCTCAAGTCAGAGGTGGCGAAACCCGACAGGACTA
TAAAGATACCAGGCGTTTCCCCCTGGAAGCTCCCTCGTGCGCTCTCCTGTTCCGACCCTGCCGCTTACCG
GATACCTGTCCGCCTTTCTCCCTTCGGGAAGCGTGGCGCTTTCTCATAGCTCACGCTGTAGGTATCTCAG
TTCGGTGTAGGTCGTTCGCTCCAAGCTGGGCTGTGTGCACGAACCCCCCGTTCAGCCCGACCGCTGCGCC
TTATCCGGTAACTATCGTCTTGAGTCCAACCCGGTAAGACACGACTTATCGCCACTGGCAGCAGCCACTG
GTAACAGGATTAGCAGAGCGAGGTATGTAGGCGGTGCTACAGAGTTCTTGAAGTGGTGGCCTAACTACGG
CTACACTAGAAGGACAGTATTTGGTATCTGCGCTCTGCTGAAGCCAGTTACCTTCGGAAAAAGAGTTGGT
AGCTCTTGATCCGGCAAACAAACCACCGCTGGTAGCGGTGGTTTTTTTGTTTGCAAGCAGCAGATTACGC
GCAGAAAAAAAGGATCTCAAGAAGATCCTTTGATCTTTTCTACGGGGTCTGACGCTCAGTGGAACGAAAA
CTCACGTTAAGGGATTTTGGTCATGAGATTATCAAAAAGGATCTTCACCTAGATCCTTTTAAATTAAAAA
TGAAGTTTTAAATCAATCTAAAGTATATATGAGTAAACTTGGTCTGACAGTTACCAATGCTTAATCAGTG
AGGCACCTATCTCAGCGATCTGTCTATTTCGTTCATCCATAGTTGCCTGACTCCCCGTCGTGTAGATAAC
TACGATACGGGAGGGCTTACCATCTGGCCCCAGTGCTGCAATGATACCGCGAGACCCACGCTCACCGGCT
CCAGATTTATCAGCAATAAACCAGCCAGCCGGAAGGGCCGAGCGCAGAAGTGGTCCTGCAACTTTATCCG
CCTCCATCCAGTCTATTAATTGTTGCCGGGAAGCTAGAGTAAGTAGTTCGCCAGTTAATAGTTTGCGCAA
CGTTGTTGCCATTGCTACAGGCATCGTGGTGTCACGCTCGTCGTTTGGTATGGCTTCATTCAGCTCCGGT
TCCCAACGATCAAGGCGAGTTACATGATCCCCCATGTTGTGCAAAAAAGCGGTTAGCTCCTTCGGTCCTC
CGATCGTTGTCAGAAGTAAGTTGGCCGCAGTGTTATCACTCATGGTTATGGCAGCACTGCATAATTCTCT
TACTGTCATGCCATCCGTAAGATGCTTTTCTGTGACTGGTGAGTACTCAACCAAGTCATTCTGAGAATAG
TGTATGCGGCGACCGAGTTGCTCTTGCCCGGCGTCAATACGGGATAATACCGCGCCACATAGCAGAACTT
TAAAAGTGCTCATCATTGGAAAACGTTCTTCGGGGCGAAAACTCTCAAGGATCTTACCGCTGTTGAGATC
CAGTTCGATGTAACCCACTCGTGCACCCAACTGATCTTCAGCATCTTTTACTTTCACCAGCGTTTCTGGG
TGAGCAAAAACAGGAAGGCAAAATGCCGCAAAAAAGGGAATAAGGGCGACACGGAAATGTTGAATACTCA
TACTCTTCCTTTTTCAATATTATTGAAGCATTTATCAGGGTTATTGTCTCATGAGCGGATACATATTTGA
ATGTATTTAGAAAAATAAACAAATAGGGGTTCCGCGCACATTTCCCCGAAAAGTGCCACCTGACGTCTAA
GAAACCATTATTATCATGACATTAACCTATAAAAATAGGCGTATCACGAGGCC
