Features (pLannotate 1.2.2; 13 found; start..end, strand, type, name):
    305..323     +  promoter       T7 promoter: promoter for bacteriophage T7 RNA polymerase
    482..638     -  ncRNA          VA: Accession: RF00102 - VA RNA
    671..2674    +  CDS            PTP: TERM_ADE05 - Experimental evidence at protein level: Swiss-Prot protein existence level 1. Protein covalently bound to the viral DNA that acts as a primer for viral genomic replication by DNA strand displacement. Assembles on the viral origin of replication in an initiation complex with viral polymerase, DBP, host NFIA and host POU2F1/OCT1. During initiation, the polymerase covalently couples the first dCTP with Ser- 580 of pTP. The terminal protein stimulates the template activity over 20 fold compared to protein-free templates. Neo-synthesized viral genomes are linked to two preterminal prot
   2893..6060    +  CDS            POL: DPOL_ADE05 - Experimental evidence at protein level: Swiss-Prot protein existence level 1. Eukaryotic-type DNA polymerase involved in viral genomic replication. DNA synthesis is protein primed, and acts in a strand displacement replication. Assembles in complex with viral pTP, DBP, host NFIA and host POU2F1/OCT1 on viral origin of replication. The polymerase covalently transfers dCMP onto pTP, thereby initiating complementary strand synthesis. From Human adenovirus C serotype 5 (HAdV-5) (Human adenovirus 5).
   5916..7145    +  CDS            IVa2 (fragment): PKG1_ADEM1 - Protein inferred from homology: Swiss-Prot protein existence level 3. Component of the packaging machinery which encapsidates the viral DNA into preformed capsids and transcriptional activator of the viral major late promoter (MLP). Binds, along with packaging proteins 2 and 3, to the specific packaging sequence on the left end of viral genomic DNA and displays ATPase activity thereby providing the power stroke of the packaging machinery. The activity of packaging protein IVa2 is stimulated by protein 33K which acts as a terminase. May be the protein that pumps DNA into the capsid
   7232..7528    -  CDS            IX (fragment): CAP9_ADE02 - Experimental evidence at protein level: Swiss-Prot protein existence level 1. Structural component of the virion that forms triskelion structures consisting of three molecules that stabilize three hexon trimers at the center of each icosahedral facet and fixes the peripentonal hexons (By similarity). Dispensable for assembly. During virus entry, recruits the anterograde motor kinesin-1 to the capsid docked at the nuclear pore complex thereby subjecting the docked capsid to a pulling force (PubMed:21925109). The resulting tension leads to capsid disruption, dispersion of capsid fra
   7532..7912    -  CDS            eco47IR (fragment): T2E7_ECOLX - Protein predicted: Swiss-Prot protein existence level 4. Recognizes the double-stranded sequence GGWCC and cleaves after G-1. From Escherichia coli.
   7965..7995    -  promoter       lac UV5 promoter: E. coli lac promoter with an "up" mutation
   8010..8031    -  protein_bind   CAP binding site: CAP binding activates transcription in the presence of cAMP. E. coli catabolite activator protein
   8056..8139    -  CDS            lacI (fragment): lac repressor; lacI; The lac repressor binds to the lac operator to inhibit transcription in E. coli. This inhibition can be relieved by adding lactose or isopropyl-β-D-thiogalactopyranoside (IPTG).
   8322..8910    -  rep_origin     ori: high-copy-number ColE1/pMB1/pBR322/pUC origin of replication
   9081..9941    -  CDS            AmpR: β-lactamase; bla; confers resistance to ampicillin, carbenicillin, and related antibiotics
   9942..10046   -  promoter       AmpR promoter: bla
>Addgene plasmid #122552 | pAd5-B2 | addgene full sequence | sequence record 331114 | Addgene NGS Result
GCCCCTGCAGCCGAATTATATTATTTTTGCCAAATAATTTTTAACAAAAGCTCTGAAGTCTTCTTCATTT
AAATTCTTAGATGATACTTCATCTGGAAAATTGTCCCAATTAGTAGCATCACGCTGTGAGTAAGTTCTAA
ACCATTTTTTTATTGTTGTATTATCTCTAATCTTACTACTCGATGAGTTTTCGGTATTATCTCTATTTTT
AACTTGGAGCAGGTTCCATTCATTGTTTTTTTCATCATAGTGAATAAAATCAACTGCTTTAACACTTGTG
CCTGAACACCATATCCATCCGGCGTAATACGACTCACTATAGGGAGAGCGGCCGCCAGATCTTCCGGATG
GCTCGAGTTTTTCAGCAAGATGTTCGAACGAGCCACTTAATGCTTTCGCTTTCCAGCCTAACCGCTTACG
CTGCGCGCGGCCAGTGGCCAAAAAAGCTAGCGCAGCAGCCGCCGCGCCTGGAAGGAAGCCAAAAGGAGCA
CTCCCCCGTTGTCTGACGTCGCACACCTGGGTTCGACACGCGGGCGGTAACCGCATGGATCACGGCGGAC
GGCCGGATACGGGGCTCGAACCCCGGTCGTCCGCCATGATACCCTTGCGAATTTATCCACCAGACCACGG
AAGAGTGCCCGCTTACAGGCTCTCCTTTTGCACGGTCTAGAGCGTCAACGATTGCGCGCGCCTGACCGGC
CAGAGCGTCCCGACCATGGAGCACTTTTTGCCGCTGCGCAACATCTGGAACCGCGTCCGCGACTTTCCGC
GCGCCTCCACCACCGCCGCCGGCATCACCTGGATGTCCAGGTACATCTACGGATATCATCGCCTTATGTT
GGAAGATCTCGCCCCCGGAGCCCCGGCCACCCTACGCTGGCCCCTCTACCGCCAGCCGCCGCCGCACTTT
TTGGTGGGATACCAGTACCTGGTGCGGACTTGCAACGACTACGTATTTGACTCGAGGGCTTACTCGCGTC
TCAGGTACACCGAGCTCTCGCAGCCGGGTCACCAGACCGTTAACTGGTCCGTTATGGCCAACTGCACTTA
CACCATCAACACGGGCGCATACCACCGCTTTGTGGACATGGATGACTTCCAGTCTACCCTCACGCAGGTG
CAGCAGGCCATATTAGCCGAGCGCGTTGTCGCCGACCTAGCCCTGCTTCAGCCGATGAGGGGCTTCGGGG
TCACACGCATGGGAGGAAGAGGGCGCCACCTACGGCCAAACTCCGCCGCCGCCGCAGCGATAGATGCAAG
AGATGCAGGACAAGAGGAAGGAGAAGAAGAAGTGCCGGTAGAAAGGCTCATGCAAGACTACTACAAAGAC
CTGCGCCGATGTCAAAACGAAGCCTGGGGCATGGCCGACCGCCTGCGCATTCAGCAGGCCGGACCCAAGG
ACATGGTGCTTCTGTCGACCATCCGCCGTCTCAAGACCGCCTACTTTAATTACATCATCAGCAGCACCTC
CGCCAGAAACAACCCCGACCGCCGCCCGCTGCCGCCCGCCACGGTGCTCAGCCTACCTTGCGACTGTGAC
TGGTTAGACGCCTTTCTCGAGAGGTTTTCCGATCCGGTCGATGCGGACTCGCTCAGGTCCCTCGGCGGCG
GAGTACCTACACAACAATTGTTGAGATGCATCGTTAGCGCCGTATCCCTGCCGCATGGCAGCCCCCCGCC
AACCCATAACCGGGACATGACGGGCGGCGTCTTCCAACTGCGCCCCCGCGAGAACGGCCGCGCCGTCACC
GAGACCATGCGCCGTCGCCGCGGGGAGATGATCGAGCGCTTTGTCGACCGCCTCCCGGTGCGCCGTCGTC
GCCGCCGTGTCCCCCCTCCCCCACCGCCGCCAGAAGAAGAAGAAGGGGAGGCCCTTATGGAAGAGGAGAT
TGAAGAAGAAGAAGAGGCCCCTGTAGCCTTTGAGCGCGAGGTGCGCGACACTGTCGCCGAGCTCATCCGT
CTTCTGGAGGAGGAGTTAACCGTGTCGGCGCGCAACTCCCAGTTTTTCAACTTCGCCGTGGACTTCTACG
AGGCCATGGAGCGCCTTGAGGCCTTGGGGGATATCAACGAATCCACGTTGCGACGCTGGGTTATGTACTT
CTTCGTGGCAGAACACACCGCCACCACCCTCAACTACCTCTTTCAGCGCCTGCGAAACTACGCCGTCTTC
GCCCGGCACGTGGAGCTCAATCTCGCGCAGGTGGTCATGCGCGCCCGCGATGCCGAAGGGGGCGTGGTCT
ACAGCCGCGTCTGGAACGAGGGAGGCCTCAACGCCTTCTCGCAGCTCATGGCCCGCATTTCCAACGACCT
CGCCGCCACCGTGGAGCGAGCCGGACGCGGAGATCTCCAGGAGGAAGAGATCGAGCAGTTCATGGCCGAG
ATCGCCTATCAAGACAACTCAGGAGACGTGCAGGAGATTTTGCGCCAGGCCGCCGTCAACGACACCGAAA
TTGATTCTGTCGAACTCTCTTTCAGGTTCAAGCTCACCGGGCCCGTCGTCTTCACGCAGAGGCGCCAGAT
TCAGGAGATCAACCGCCGCGTCGTCGCGTTCGCCAGCAACCTACGCGCGCAGCACCAGCTCCTGCCCGCG
CGCGGCGCCGACGTGCCCCTGCCCCCTCTCCCGGCGGGTCCGGAGCCCCCCCTACCTCCGGGGGCTCGCC
CGCGTCACCGCTTTTAGATGCATCATCCAAGGACACCCCCGCGGCCCACCGCCCGCCGCGCGGTACCGTA
GTCGCGCCGCGGGGATGCGGCCTCTTGCAAGCCATCGACGCCGCCACCAACCAGCCCCTGGAAATTAGGT
ATCACCTGGATCTAGCCCGCGCCCTGACCCGTCTATGCGAGGTAAACCTGCAGGAGCTCCCGCCTGACCT
GACGCCGCGGGAGCTCCAGACCATGGACAGCTCCCATCTGCGCGATGTTGTCATCAAGCTCCGACCGCCG
CGCGCGGACATCTGGACTTTGGGCTCGCGCGGCGTGGTGGTCCGATCCACCGTAACTCCCCTCGAGCAGC
CAGACGGTCAAGGACAAGCAGCCGAAGTAGAAGACCACCAGCCAAACCCGCCAGGCGAGGGGCTCAAATT
CCCACTCTGCTTCCTTGTGCGCGGTCGTCAGGTCAACCTCGTGCAGGATGTACAGCCCGTGCACCGCTGC
CAGTACTGCGCACGTTTTTACAAAAGCCAGCACGAGTGTTCGGCCCGTCGCAGGGACTTCTACTTTCACC
ACATCAATAGCCACTCCTCCAATTGGTGGCGGGAGATCCAGTTCTTCCCGATCGGCTCGCATCCTCGCAC
CGAGCGTCTCTTTGTCACCTACGATGTAGAGACCTATACTTGGATGGGGGCCTTTGGGAAGCAGCTCGTG
CCCTTCATGCTGGTCATGAAGTTCGGCGGAGATGAGCCTCTAGTGACTGCCGCGCGAGACCTAGCCGCGA
ACCTTGGATGGGACCGCTGGGAACAAGACCCGCTTACCTTCTACTGCATCACCCCAGAAAAAATGGCCAT
AGGTCGCCAGTTTAGGACCTTTCGCGACCACCTGCAAATGCTAATGGCCCGTGACCTGTGGAGCTCATTC
GTCGCTTCCAACCCTCATCTTGCAGACTGGGCCCTTTCAGAGCACGGGCTCAGCTCCCCTGAAGAGCTCA
CCTACGAGGAACTTAAAAAATTGCCTTCCATCAAGGGCATCCCGCGCTTCTTGGAACTTTACATTGTGGG
CCACAACATCAACGGCTTTGACGAGATCGTGCTCGCCGCCCAGGTAATTAACAACCGTTCCGAGGTGCCG
GGACCCTTCCGCATCACACGCAACTTTATGCCTCGCGCGGGAAAGATACTCTTCAACGATGTCACCTTCG
CCCTGCCAAATCCGCGTTCCAAAAAGCGCACGGACTTTTTGCTCTGGGAGCAGGGCGGATGCGACGACAC
TGACTTCAAATACCAGTACCTCAAAGTCATGGTCAGGGACACCTTTGCGCTCACCCACACCTCGCTCCGG
AAGGCCGCGCAGGCATACGCGCTACCCGTAGAAAAGGGATGCTGCGCCTACCAGGCCGTCAACCAGTTCT
ACATGCTAGGCTCTTACCGTTCGGAGGCCGACGGGTTTCCGATCCAAGAGTACTGGAAAGACCGCGAAGA
GTTTGTCCTCAACCGCGAGCTGTGGAAAAAAAAGGGACAGGATAAGTATGACATCATCAAGGAAACCCTG
GACTACTGCGCCCTAGACGTGCAGGTCACCGCCGAGCTGGTCAACAAGCTGCGCGACTCCTACGCCTCCT
TCGTGCGTGACGCGGTAGGTCTCACAGACGCCAGCTTCAACGTCTTCCAGCGTCCAACCATATCATCCAA
CTCACATGCCATCTTCAGGCAGATAGTCTTCCGAGCAGAGCAGCCCGCCCGTAGCAACCTCGGTCCCGAC
CTCCTCGCTCCCTCGCACGAACTATACGATTACGTGCGCGCCAGCATCCGCGGTGGAAGATGCTACCCTA
CATATCTTGGAATACTCAGAGAGCCCCTCTACGTTTACGACATTTGCGGCATGTACGCCTCCGCGCTCAC
CCACCCCATGCCATGGGGTCCCCCACTCAACCCATACGAGCGCGCGCTTGCCGCCCGCGCATGGCAGCAG
GCGCTAGACTTGCAAGGATGCAAGATAGACTACTTCGACGCGCGCCTGCTGCCCGGGGTCTTTACCGTGG
ACGCAGACCCCCCGGACGAGACGCAGCTAGACCCCCTACCGCCATTCTGCTCGCGCAAGGGCGGCCGCCT
CTGCTGGACCAACGAGCGCCTACGCGGAGAGGTAGCCACCAGCGTTGACCTTGTCACCCTGCACAACCGC
GGTTGGCGCGTGCACCTGGTGCCCGACGAGCGCACCACCGTCTTTCCCGAATGGCGGTGCGTTGCGCGCG
AATACGTGCAGCTAAACATCGCGGCCAAGGAGCGCGCCGATCGCGACAAAAACCAAACCCTGCGCTCCAT
CGCCAAGTTGCTGTCCAACGCCCTCTACGGGTCGTTTGCCACCAAGCTTGACAACAAAAAGATTGTCTTT
TCTGACCAGATGGATGCGGCCACCCTCAAAGGCATCACCGCGGGCCAGGTGAATATCAAATCCTCCTCGT
TTTTGGAAACTGACAATCTTAGCGCAGAAGTCATGCCCGCTTTTCAGAGGGAGTACTCACCCCAACAGCT
GGCCCTCGCAGACAGCGATGCGGAAGAGAGTGAGGACGAACGCGCCCCCACCCCCTTTTATAGCCCCCCT
TCAGGAACACCCGGTCACGTGGCCTACACCTACAAACCAATCACCTTCCTTGATGCCGAAGAGGGCGACA
TGTGTCTTCACACCCTGGAGCGAGTGGACCCCCTAGTGGACAACGACCGCTACCCCTCCCACTTAGCCTC
CTTCGTGCTGGCCTGGACGCGAGCCTTTGTCTCAGAGTGGTCCGAGTTTCTATACGAGGAGGACCGCGGA
ACACCGCTCGAGGACAGGCCTCTCAAGTCTGTATACGGGGACACGGACAGCCTTTTCGTCACCGAGCGTG
GACACCGGCTCATGGAAACCAGAGGTAAGAAACGCATCAAAAAGCATGGGGGAAACCTGGTTTTTGACCC
CGAACGGCCAGAGCTCACCTGGCTCGTGGAATGCGAGACCGTCTGCGGGGCCTGCGGCGCGGATGCCTAC
TCCCCGGAATCGGTATTTCTCGCGCCCAAGCTCTACGCCCTCAAAAGTCTGCACTGCCCCTCGTGCGGCG
CCTCCTCCAAGGGCAAGCTGCGCGCCAAGGGCCACGCCGCGGAGGGGCTGGACTATGACACCATGGTCAA
ATGCTACCTGGCCGACGCGCAGGGCGAAGACCGGCAGCGCTTCAGCACCAGCAGGACCAGCCTCAAGCGC
ACCCTGGCCAGCGCGCAGCCCGGAGCGCACCCCTTCACCGTGACCCAGACTACGCTGACGAGGACCCTGC
GCCCGTGGAAAGACATGACCCTGGCCCGTCTGGACGAGCACCGACTACTGCCGTACAGCGAAAGCCGCCC
CAACCCGCGAAACGAGGAGATATGCTGGATCGAGATGCCGTAGAGCAGGTGACCGAGCTGTGGGACCGCC
TGGAACTGCTTGGTCAAACGCTCAAAAGCATGCCTACGGCGGACGGTCTCAAACCGTTGAAAAACTTTGC
TTCCTTGCAAGAACTGCTATCGCTGGGCGGCGAGCGCCTTCTGGCGGATTTGGTCAGGGAAAACATGCGA
GTCAGGGACATGCTTAACGAAGTGGCCCCCCTGCTCAGGGATGACGGCAGCTGCAGCTCTCTTAACTACC
AGTTGCAGCCGGTAATAGGTGTGATTTACGGGCCCACCGGCTGCGGTAAGTCGCAGCTGCTCAGGAACCT
GCTTTCTTCCCAGCTGATCTCCCCTACCCCGGAAACCGTTTTCTTCATCGCCCCGCAGGTAGACATGATC
CCCCCATCTGAACTCAAAGCGTGGGAAATGCAAATCTGTGAGGGTAACTACGCCCCTGGGCCGGATGGAA
CCATTATACCGCAGTCTGGCACCCTCCGCCCGCGCTTTGTAAAAATGGCCTATGACGATCTCATCCTGGA
ACACAACTATGACGTTAGTGATCCCAGAAATATCTTCGCCCAGGCCGCCGCCCGTGGGCCCATTGCCATC
ATTATGGACGAATGCATGGAAAATCTTGGAGGTCACAAGGGCGTCTCCAAGTTCTTCCACGCATTTCCTT
CTAAGCTACATGACAAATTTCCCAAGTGCACCGGATACACTGTGCTGGTGGTTCTGCACAACATGAATCC
CCGGAGGGATATGGCTGGGAACATAGCCAACCTAAAAATACAGTCCAAGATGCATCTCATATCCCCACGT
ATGCACCCATCCCAGCTTAACCGCTTTGTAAACACTTACACCAAGGGCCTGCCCCTGGCAATCAGCTTGC
TACTGAAAGACATTTTTAGGCACCACGCCCAGCGCTCCTGCTACGACTGGATCATCTACAACACCACCCC
GCAGCATGAAGCTCTGCAGTGGTGCTACCTCCACCCCAGAGACGGGCTTATGCCCATGTATCTGAACATC
CAGAGTCACCTTTACCACGTCCTGGAAAAAATACACAGGACCCTCAACGACCGAGACCGCTGGTCCCGGG
CCTACCGCGCGCGCAAAACCCCTAAATAAAGACAGCAAGACACTTGCTTGATCCAAATCCAAACAGAGTC
TGGTTTTTTATTTATGTTTTAAACCGCATTGGGAGGGGAGGAAGCCTTCAGGGCAGAAACCTGCTGGCGC
AGATCCAACAGCTGCTGAGAAACGACATTAAGTTCCCGGGTCAAAGAATCCAATTGTGCCAAAAGAGCCG
TCAACTTGTCATCGCGGGCGGATGAACGGGAAGCTGCACTGCTTGCAAGCGGGCTCAGGAAAGCAAAGTC
AGTCACAATCCCGCGGGCGGTGGCTGCAGCGGCTGAAGCGGCGGCGGAGGCTGCAGTCTCCAACGGCGTT
CCAGACACGGTCTCGTAGGTCAAGGTAGTAGAGTTCGAAGATCTTTCTAGAAGATCTCCTACAATATTCT
CAGCTGCCATGGAAAATCGATGTTCTTCTTTTATTCTCTCAAGATTTTCAGGCTGTATATTAAAACTTAT
ATTAAGAACTATGCTAACCACCTCATCAGGAACCGTTGTAGGTGGCGTGGGTTTTCTTGGCAATCGACTC
TCATGAAAACTACGAGCTAAATATTCAATATGTTCCTCTTGACCAACTTTATTCTGCATTTTTTTTGAAC
GAGGTTTAGAGCAAGCTTCAGGAAACTGAGACAGGAATTTTATTAAAAATTTAAATTTTGAAGAAAGTTC
AGGGTTAATAGCATCCATTTTTTGCTTTGCAAGTTCCTCAGCATTCTTAACAAAAGACGTCTCTTTTGAC
ATGTTTAAAGTTTAAACCTCCTGTGTGAAATTATTATCCGCTCATAATTCCACACATTATACGAGCCGGA
AGCATAAAGTGTAAAGCCTGGGGTGCCTAATGAGTGAGCTAACTCACATTAATTGCGTTGCGCTCACTGC
CAATTGCTTTCCAGTCGGGAAACCTGTCGTGCCAGCTGCATTAATGAATCGGCCAACGCGCGGGGAGAGG
CGGTTTGCGTATTGGGCGCTCTTCCGCTTCCTCGCTCACTGACTCGCTGCGCTCGGTCGTTCGGCTGCGG
CGAGCGGTATCAGCTCACTCAAAGGCGGTAATACGGTTATCCACAGAATCAGGGGATAACGCAGGAAAGA
ACATGTGAGCAAAAGGCCAGCAAAAGGCCAGGAACCGTAAAAAGGCCGCGTTGCTGGCGTTTTTCCATAG
GCTCCGCCCCCCTGACGAGCATCACAAAAATCGACGCTCAAGTCAGAGGTGGCGAAACCCGACAGGACTA
TAAAGATACCAGGCGTTTCCCCCTGGAAGCTCCCTCGTGCGCTCTCCTGTTCCGACCCTGCCGCTTACCG
GATACCTGTCCGCCTTTCTCCCTTCGGGAAGCGTGGCGCTTTCTCATAGCTCACGCTGTAGGTATCTCAG
TTCGGTGTAGGTCGTTCGCTCCAAGCTGGGCTGTGTGCACGAACCCCCCGTTCAGCCCGACCGCTGCGCC
TTATCCGGTAACTATCGTCTTGAGTCCAACCCGGTAAGACACGACTTATCGCCACTGGCAGCAGCCACTG
GTAACAGGATTAGCAGAGCGAGGTATGTAGGCGGTGCTACAGAGTTCTTGAAGTGGTGGCCTAACTACGG
CTACACTAGAAGAACAGTATTTGGTATCTGCGCTCTGCTGAAGCCAGTTACCTTCGGAAAAAGAGTTGGT
AGCTCTTGATCCGGCAAACAAACCACCGCTGGTAGCGGTGGTTTTTTTGTTTGCAAGCAGCAGATTACGC
GCAGAAAAAAAGGATCTCAAGAAGATCCTTTGATCTTTTCTACGGGGTCTGACGCTCAGTGGAACGAAAA
CTCACGTTAAGGGATTTTGGTCATGAGATTATCAAAAAGGATCTTCACCTAGATCCTTTTAAATTAAAAA
TGAAGTTTTAAATCAATCTAAAGTATATATGAGTAAACTTGGTCTGACAGTTACCAATGCTTAATCAGTG
AGGCACCTATCTCAGCGATCTGTCTATTTCGTTCATCCATAGTTGCCTGACTCCCCGTCGTGTAGATAAC
TACGATACGGGAGGGCTTACCATCTGGCCCCAGTGCTGCAATGATACCGCGAGACCCACGCTCACCGGCT
CCAGATTTATCAGCAATAAACCAGCCAGCCGGAAGGGCCGAGCGCAGAAGTGGTCCTGCAACTTTATCCG
CCTCCATCCAGTCTATTAATTGTTGCCGGGAAGCTAGAGTAAGTAGTTCGCCAGTTAATAGTTTGCGCAA
CGTTGTTGCCATTGCTACAGGCATCGTGGTGTCACGCTCGTCGTTTGGTATGGCTTCATTCAGCTCCGGT
TCCCAACGATCAAGGCGAGTTACATGATCCCCCATGTTGTGCAAAAAAGCGGTTAGCTCCTTCGGTCCTC
CGATCGTTGTCAGAAGTAAGTTGGCCGCAGTGTTATCACTCATGGTTATGGCAGCACTGCATAATTCTCT
TACTGTCATGCCATCCGTAAGATGCTTTTCTGTGACTGGTGAGTACTCAACCAAGTCATTCTGAGAATAG
TGTATGCGGCGACCGAGTTGCTCTTGCCCGGCGTCAATACGGGATAATACCGCGCCACATAGCAGAACTT
TAAAAGTGCTCATCATTGGAAAACGTTCTTCGGGGCGAAAACTCTCAAGGATCTTACCGCTGTTGAGATC
CAGTTCGATGTAACCCACTCGTGCACCCAACTGATCTTCAGCATCTTTTACTTTCACCAGCGTTTCTGGG
TGAGCAAAAACAGGAAGGCAAAATGCCGCAAAAAAGGGAATAAGGGCGACACGGAAATGTTGAATACTCA
TACTCTTCCTTTTTCAATATTATTGAAGCATTTATCAGGGTTATTGTCTCATGAGCGGATACATATTTGA
ATGTATTTAGAAAAATAAACAAATAGGGGTTCCGCGCACATTTCCCCGAAAAGTGCCACCTGACGTCTAA
GAAACCATTATTATCATGACATTAACCTATAAAAATAGGCGTATCACGAGGCC
